Addgene plasmid #18918: tetO7_Ef1a_OCT4
Depositing lab: Linzhao Cheng. Depositing organization: Johns Hopkins University and School of Medicine. Publication: Improved efficiency and pace of generating induced pluripotent stem cells from human adult and fetal fibroblasts. Mali P, Ye Z, Hommond HH, Yu X, Lin J, Chen G, Zou J, Cheng L. Stem Cells. 2008 Aug . 26(8):1998-2005. 10.1634/stemcells.2008-0346 PubMed 18511599.
Backbone
  Vector backbone: Duet101
  Backbone size w/o insert (bp): 10000
  Vector type: Mammalian Expression, Lentiviral, Cre/Lox
  Selectable markers: None
Growth in bacteria
  Bacterial resistance: Ampicillin, 100 μg/mL
  Growth temperature: 37°C
  Growth strain: Stbl3
  Growth instructions: Stbl3
  Copy number: Unknown
Gene/Insert
  Gene/Insert name: OCT4
  Species: H. sapiens (human)
  Insert size (bp): 1100
  GenBank ID: NM_002701
  Entrez Gene: POU5F1 (a.k.a. OCT3, OCT4, OCT4Borf1, OTF-3, OTF3, OTF4, Oct-3, Oct-4, Oct3/4)
  Cloning method: Restriction Enzyme; 5′ cloning site Xba1 (destroyed during cloning); 3′ cloning site Cla1 (destroyed during cloning)
  Sequencing primers: 5′ Ef1a
Terms and licenses: Academic/Nonprofit Terms; Industry Terms: Not Available to Industry
How to cite: tetO7_Ef1a_OCT4 was a gift from Linzhao Cheng (Addgene plasmid # 18918 ; http://n2t.net/addgene:18918 ; RRID:Addgene_18918)
