[The description below was written by a language model from this plasmid's Addgene catalogue record.]
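Description:
tetO7_Ef1a_OCT4 is a lentiviral mammalian expression plasmid built on the Duet101 backbone (about 10 kb without insert) and carrying the human OCT4 coding sequence (POU5F1, about 1.1 kb). It is propagated in bacteria under ampicillin selection, and the use of a recombination-deficient strain is consistent with the repeated LTR sequences typical of lentiviral vectors. The record lists no mammalian selectable marker, so transduced cells cannot be enriched by drug selection from this construct. The bacterial origin of replication and copy number are not stated.

The OCT4 insert was placed by restriction cloning between XbaI and ClaI sites, both of which were destroyed in the process. The promoter is not listed as a separate field, but the construct name and the use of an EF1a sequencing primer at the 5′ end of the insert indicate that OCT4 sits downstream of an EF1α promoter. The "tetO7" in the name suggests seven tetracycline operator repeats associated with that promoter, an arrangement that would generally allow expression to be modulated by a Tet-system regulator. However, the record does not describe how this regulation is configured. The vector is also classified as Cre/Lox, implying loxP sites that could permit Cre-mediated excision of integrated sequences, though their positions are not given and no feature table is available to confirm any of these elements.

The associated publication concerns improving the efficiency and speed of generating induced pluripotent stem cells from human adult and fetal fibroblasts. This is consistent with use of the plasmid to produce lentivirus delivering OCT4 as one of the reprogramming factors.
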