>Addgene plasmid #18918 | tetO7_Ef1a_OCT4 | addgene partial sequence | sequence record 24782 | Ef1a
TTTNATTTAGGNGTGNAGGATTAGCTTGGTACTAATACGACTCACTATAGGGAGACCCAAGCTGGCTAGG
TAAGCTTGGTACCGAGCTCGGATCCACTAGTCCAGTGTGGTGGAATTCTGCAGATATCCAGCACAGTGGC
GGCCGCTCGAGTCTAATTCGCCCTTATATATGGCGGGACACCTGGCTTCGGATTTCGCCTTCTCGCCCCC
TCCAGGTGGTGGAGGTGATGGGCCAGGGGGGCCGGAGCCGGGCTGGGTTGATCCTCGGACCTGGCTAAGC
TTCCAAGGCCCTCCTGGAGGGCCAGGAATCGGGCCGGGGGTTGGGCCAGGCTCTGAGGTGTGGGGGATTC
CCCCATGCCCCCCGCCGTATGAGTTCTGTGGGGGGATGGCGTACTGTGGGCCCCAGGTTGGAGTGGGGCT
AGTGCCCCAAGGCGGCTTGGAGACCTCTCAGCCTGAGGGCGAAGCAGGAGTCGGGGTGGAGAGCAACTCC
GATGGGGCCTCCCCGGAGCCCTGCACCGTCACCCCTGGTGCCGTGAAGCTGGAGAAGGAGAAGCTGGAGC
AAAACCCGGAGGAGTCCCAGGACATCAAAGCTCTGCAGAAAGAACTCGAGCAATTTGCCAAGCTCCTGAA
GCAGAAGAGGATCACCCTGGGATATACACAGGCCGATGTGGGNCTCACCCTGGGGGTTCTATTTGGGAAA
GGTATTCAGCCAAACGACCATCTGCCGCTTTGAGGCTCTGCAGCTTANCTTCAAAACATGTGTAAGCTGC
GGCCCTTGCTGCANANTGGGTGGAGAANCTGACACAATGAAATCTTC
